Addgene plasmid #48223: pAC91-pmax-dCas9VP64
Purpose: dCas9VP64 on pmax expression vector
Depositing lab: Rudolf Jaenisch. Depositing organization: Whitehead Institute for Biomedical Research. Publication: Multiplexed activation of endogenous genes by CRISPR-on, an RNA-guided transcriptional activator system. Cheng AW, Wang H, Yang H, Shi L, Katz Y, Theunissen TW, Rangarajan S, Shivalila CS, Dadon DB, Jaenisch R. Cell Res. 2013 Aug 27. doi: 10.1038/cr.2013.122. PubMed 23979020.
Backbone
  Vector backbone: pmax-DEST (Addgene: 48222)
  Vector type: Mammalian Expression, CRISPR
Growth in bacteria
  Bacterial resistance: Kanamycin, 50 μg/mL
  Growth temperature: 37°C
  Growth strain: DH5alpha
  Copy number: Unknown
Gene/Insert
  Gene/Insert name: dCas9(D10A;H840A) fusion with VP64 activation domain (alt name: dCas9VP64)
  Species: H. sapiens (human), Synthetic
  Insert size (bp): 4409
  Mutation: D10A;H840A (catalytically inactive)
  Promoter: CAGGS
  Tag / fusion protein: HA Tag (N terminal on insert); VP64 (C terminal on insert)
  Cloning method: Gateway Cloning
  Sequencing primers: 5′ gggcttgtcgagacagagaagat; 3′ ACCGAGGAGAGGGTTAGGGAT
Terms and licenses: Academic/Nonprofit Terms; Industry Terms: Not Available to Industry
Depositor comments: For more information including protocols and updates, please go to http://www.crispr-on.org
How to cite: pAC91-pmax-dCas9VP64 was a gift from Rudolf Jaenisch (Addgene plasmid # 48223 ; http://n2t.net/addgene:48223 ; RRID:Addgene_48223)
