[The description below was written by a language model from this plasmid's Addgene catalogue record and pLannotate feature annotations shown in this document.]
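Description:
pAC91-pmax-dCas9VP64 is a 7,373-bp mammalian expression plasmid for the CRISPR-on system of RNA-guided transcriptional activation. It was made by Gateway recombination into the pmax-DEST destination backbone. In bacteria it replicates from a high-copy ColE1/pUC-type origin and is selected with kanamycin through the Tn5 aminoglycoside phosphotransferase (NeoR/KanR). In the annotation, this gene is driven only by a fragment of the bacterial bla promoter. No eukaryotic promoter is annotated upstream of the marker, so the record does not support G418 selection in mammalian cells.

The payload is a roughly 4.4-kb open reading frame flanked by attB1 and attB2 sites. It encodes Streptococcus pyogenes Cas9 carrying the D10A and H840A substitutions, which inactivate both nuclease domains while leaving guide RNA-directed DNA binding intact. An HA epitope sits at the N terminus and is annotated as a partial match to a 3xHA tag. At the C terminus is VP64, a tetramer of the minimal herpes simplex virus VP16 activation domain.

The catalogue entry lists the promoter as CAGGS, whereas the feature table annotates a CMV enhancer and CMV immediate early promoter followed by a chimeric β-globin/immunoglobulin intron; the record does not resolve this discrepancy. An SV40 polyadenylation signal lies downstream of the cassette. A V5 tag sequence from the backbone lies beyond attB2, and the record does not indicate whether it is translated as part of the fusion.

No guide RNA cassette is annotated, so guide RNAs must be supplied separately. Co-delivered with guides targeting promoter regions, the plasmid is used to activate endogenous genes, singly or in multiplex.
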