Features (pLannotate 1.2.2; 14 found; start..end, strand, type, name):
    140..517     +  enhancer       CMV enhancer: human cytomegalovirus immediate early enhancer
    519..718     +  promoter       CMV promoter: human cytomegalovirus (CMV) immediate early promoter
    813..945     +  intron         chimeric intron: chimera between introns from human β-globin and immunoglobulin heavy chain genes
    960..984     +  protein_bind   attB1: mutant version of attB; recombination site for the Gateway® BP reaction BP Clonase™
   1008..1035    +  CDS            3xHA (fragment): three tandem HA epitope tags
   1068..5168    +  CDS            Cas9: Cas9 (Csn1) endonuclease from the Streptococcus pyogenes Type II CRISPR/Cas system generates RNA-guided double strand breaks in DNA
   5226..5375    +  CDS            VP64: tetrameric repeat of the minimal activation domain of herpes simplex virus VP16 (Beerli et al., 1998)
   5403..5427    -  protein_bind   attB2: mutant version of attB; recombination site for the Gateway® BP reaction BP Clonase™
   5480..5521    +  CDS            V5 tag: epitope tag from simian virus 5
   5576..5657    -  polyA_signal   SV40 poly(A) signal: SV40 polyadenylation signal
   5680..5748    -  CDS            large T antigen (fragment): large T antigen from SV40 (simian virus 40)
   5855..6442    -  rep_origin     ori: high-copy-number ColE1/pMB1/pBR322/pUC origin of replication
   6523..7317    -  CDS            NeoR/KanR: aminoglycoside phosphotransferase from Tn5; aph(3')-II (or nptII); confers resistance to neomycin, kanamycin, and G418 (Geneticin®)
   7318..7344    -  promoter       AmpR promoter (fragment): bla
>Addgene plasmid #48223 | pAC91-pmax-dCas9VP64 | depositor full sequence | sequence record 69509 | pAC91-pmax-dCas9VP64 sequence 7373 bps
TCAATATTGGCCATTAGCCATATTATTCATTGGTTATATAGCATAAATCAATATTGGCTATTGGCCATTG
CATACGTTGTATCTATATCATAATATGTACATTTATATTGGCTCATGTCCAATATGACCGCCATGTTGGC
ATTGATTATTGACTAGTTATTAATAGTAATCAATTACGGGGTCATTAGTTCATAGCCCATATATGGAGTT
CCGCGTTACATAACTTACGGTAAATGGCCCGCCTGGCTGACCGCCCAACGACCCCCGCCCATTGACGTCA
ATAATGACGTATGTTCCCATAGTAACGCCAATAGGGACTTTCCATTGACGTCAATGGGTGGAGTATTTAC
GGTAAACTGCCCACTTGGCAGTACATCAAGTGTATCATATGCCAAGTCCGCCCCCTATTGACGTCAATGA
CGGTAAATGGCCCGCCTGGCATTATGCCCAGTACATGACCTTACGGGACTTTCCTACTTGGCAGTACATC
TACGTATTAGTCATCGCTATTACCATGGTGATGCGGTTTTGGCAGTACACCAATGGGCGTGGATAGCGGT
TTGACTCACGGGGATTTCCAAGTCTCCACCCCATTGACGTCAATGGGAGTTTGTTTTGGCACCAAAATCA
ACGGGACTTTCCAAAATGTCGTAATAACCCCGCCCCGTTGACGCAAATGGGCGGTAGGCGTGTACGGTGG
GAGGTCTATATAAGCAGAGGTCGTTTAGTGAACCGTCAGATCACTAGTAGCTTTATTGCGGTAGTTTATC
ACAGTTAAATTGCTAACGCAGTCAGTGCTCGACTGATCACAGGTAAGTATCAAGGTTACAAGACAGGTTT
AAGGAGGCCAATAGAAACTGGGCTTGTCGAGACAGAGAAGATTCTTGCGTTTCTGATAGGCACCTATTGG
TCTTACTGACATCCACTTTGCCTTTCTCTCCACAGGGAAAAAACAATTGACAAGTTTGTACAAAAAAGCA
GGCTCCGAATTCACCGGTGCCACCATGTACCCATACGATGTTCCAGATTACGCTTCGCCGAAGAAAAAGC
GCAAGGTCGAAGCGTCCGACAAGAAGTACAGCATCGGCCTGGCCATCGGCACCAACTCTGTGGGCTGGGC
CGTGATCACCGACGAGTACAAGGTGCCCAGCAAGAAATTCAAGGTGCTGGGCAACACCGACCGGCACAGC
ATCAAGAAGAACCTGATCGGAGCCCTGCTGTTCGACAGCGGCGAAACAGCCGAGGCCACCCGGCTGAAGA
GAACCGCCAGAAGAAGATACACCAGACGGAAGAACCGGATCTGCTATCTGCAAGAGATCTTCAGCAACGA
GATGGCCAAGGTGGACGACAGCTTCTTCCACAGACTGGAAGAGTCCTTCCTGGTGGAAGAGGATAAGAAG
CACGAGCGGCACCCCATCTTCGGCAACATCGTGGACGAGGTGGCCTACCACGAGAAGTACCCCACCATCT
ACCACCTGAGAAAGAAACTGGTGGACAGCACCGACAAGGCCGACCTGCGGCTGATCTATCTGGCCCTGGC
CCACATGATCAAGTTCCGGGGCCACTTCCTGATCGAGGGCGACCTGAACCCCGACAACAGCGACGTGGAC
AAGCTGTTCATCCAGCTGGTGCAGACCTACAACCAGCTGTTCGAGGAAAACCCCATCAACGCCAGCGGCG
TGGACGCCAAGGCCATCCTGTCTGCCAGACTGAGCAAGAGCAGACGGCTGGAAAATCTGATCGCCCAGCT
GCCCGGCGAGAAGAAGAATGGCCTGTTCGGCAACCTGATTGCCCTGAGCCTGGGCCTGACCCCCAACTTC
AAGAGCAACTTCGACCTGGCCGAGGATGCCAAACTGCAGCTGAGCAAGGACACCTACGACGACGACCTGG
ACAACCTGCTGGCCCAGATCGGCGACCAGTACGCCGACCTGTTTCTGGCCGCCAAGAACCTGTCCGACGC
CATCCTGCTGAGCGACATCCTGAGAGTGAACACCGAGATCACCAAGGCCCCCCTGAGCGCCTCTATGATC
AAGAGATACGACGAGCACCACCAGGACCTGACCCTGCTGAAAGCTCTCGTGCGGCAGCAGCTGCCTGAGA
AGTACAAAGAGATTTTCTTCGACCAGAGCAAGAACGGCTACGCCGGCTACATTGACGGCGGAGCCAGCCA
GGAAGAGTTCTACAAGTTCATCAAGCCCATCCTGGAAAAGATGGACGGCACCGAGGAACTGCTCGTGAAG
CTGAACAGAGAGGACCTGCTGCGGAAGCAGCGGACCTTCGACAACGGCAGCATCCCCCACCAGATCCACC
TGGGAGAGCTGCACGCCATTCTGCGGCGGCAGGAAGATTTTTACCCATTCCTGAAGGACAACCGGGAAAA
GATCGAGAAGATCCTGACCTTCCGCATCCCCTACTACGTGGGCCCTCTGGCCAGGGGAAACAGCAGATTC
GCCTGGATGACCAGAAAGAGCGAGGAAACCATCACCCCCTGGAACTTCGAGGAAGTGGTGGACAAGGGCG
CTTCCGCCCAGAGCTTCATCGAGCGGATGACCAACTTCGATAAGAACCTGCCCAACGAGAAGGTGCTGCC
CAAGCACAGCCTGCTGTACGAGTACTTCACCGTGTATAACGAGCTGACCAAAGTGAAATACGTGACCGAG
GGAATGAGAAAGCCCGCCTTCCTGAGCGGCGAGCAGAAAAAGGCCATCGTGGACCTGCTGTTCAAGACCA
ACCGGAAAGTGACCGTGAAGCAGCTGAAAGAGGACTACTTCAAGAAAATCGAGTGCTTCGACTCCGTGGA
AATCTCCGGCGTGGAAGATCGGTTCAACGCCTCCCTGGGCACATACCACGATCTGCTGAAAATTATCAAG
GACAAGGACTTCCTGGACAATGAGGAAAACGAGGACATTCTGGAAGATATCGTGCTGACCCTGACACTGT
TTGAGGACAGAGAGATGATCGAGGAACGGCTGAAAACCTATGCCCACCTGTTCGACGACAAAGTGATGAA
GCAGCTGAAGCGGCGGAGATACACCGGCTGGGGCAGGCTGAGCCGGAAGCTGATCAACGGCATCCGGGAC
AAGCAGTCCGGCAAGACAATCCTGGATTTCCTGAAGTCCGACGGCTTCGCCAACAGAAACTTCATGCAGC
TGATCCACGACGACAGCCTGACCTTTAAAGAGGACATCCAGAAAGCCCAGGTGTCCGGCCAGGGCGATAG
CCTGCACGAGCACATTGCCAATCTGGCCGGCAGCCCCGCCATTAAGAAGGGCATCCTGCAGACAGTGAAG
GTGGTGGACGAGCTCGTGAAAGTGATGGGCCGGCACAAGCCCGAGAACATCGTGATCGAAATGGCCAGAG
AGAACCAGACCACCCAGAAGGGACAGAAGAACAGCCGCGAGAGAATGAAGCGGATCGAAGAGGGCATCAA
AGAGCTGGGCAGCCAGATCCTGAAAGAACACCCCGTGGAAAACACCCAGCTGCAGAACGAGAAGCTGTAC
CTGTACTACCTGCAGAATGGGCGGGATATGTACGTGGACCAGGAACTGGACATCAACCGGCTGTCCGACT
ACGATGTGGACGCCATCGTGCCTCAGAGCTTTCTGAAGGACGACTCCATCGACAACAAGGTGCTGACCAG
AAGCGACAAGAACCGGGGCAAGAGCGACAACGTGCCCTCCGAAGAGGTCGTGAAGAAGATGAAGAACTAC
TGGCGGCAGCTGCTGAACGCCAAGCTGATTACCCAGAGAAAGTTCGACAATCTGACCAAGGCCGAGAGAG
GCGGCCTGAGCGAACTGGATAAGGCCGGCTTCATCAAGAGACAGCTGGTGGAAACCCGGCAGATCACAAA
GCACGTGGCACAGATCCTGGACTCCCGGATGAACACTAAGTACGACGAGAATGACAAGCTGATCCGGGAA
GTGAAAGTGATCACCCTGAAGTCCAAGCTGGTGTCCGATTTCCGGAAGGATTTCCAGTTTTACAAAGTGC
GCGAGATCAACAACTACCACCACGCCCACGACGCCTACCTGAACGCCGTCGTGGGAACCGCCCTGATCAA
AAAGTACCCTAAGCTGGAAAGCGAGTTCGTGTACGGCGACTACAAGGTGTACGACGTGCGGAAGATGATC
GCCAAGAGCGAGCAGGAAATCGGCAAGGCTACCGCCAAGTACTTCTTCTACAGCAACATCATGAACTTTT
TCAAGACCGAGATTACCCTGGCCAACGGCGAGATCCGGAAGCGGCCTCTGATCGAGACAAACGGCGAAAC
CGGGGAGATCGTGTGGGATAAGGGCCGGGATTTTGCCACCGTGCGGAAAGTGCTGAGCATGCCCCAAGTG
AATATCGTGAAAAAGACCGAGGTGCAGACAGGCGGCTTCAGCAAAGAGTCTATCCTGCCCAAGAGGAACA
GCGATAAGCTGATCGCCAGAAAGAAGGACTGGGACCCTAAGAAGTACGGCGGCTTCGACAGCCCCACCGT
GGCCTATTCTGTGCTGGTGGTGGCCAAAGTGGAAAAGGGCAAGTCCAAGAAACTGAAGAGTGTGAAAGAG
CTGCTGGGGATCACCATCATGGAAAGAAGCAGCTTCGAGAAGAATCCCATCGACTTTCTGGAAGCCAAGG
GCTACAAAGAAGTGAAAAAGGACCTGATCATCAAGCTGCCTAAGTACTCCCTGTTCGAGCTGGAAAACGG
CCGGAAGAGAATGCTGGCCTCTGCCGGCGAACTGCAGAAGGGAAACGAACTGGCCCTGCCCTCCAAATAT
GTGAACTTCCTGTACCTGGCCAGCCACTATGAGAAGCTGAAGGGCTCCCCCGAGGATAATGAGCAGAAAC
AGCTGTTTGTGGAACAGCACAAGCACTACCTGGACGAGATCATCGAGCAGATCAGCGAGTTCTCCAAGAG
AGTGATCCTGGCCGACGCTAATCTGGACAAAGTGCTGTCCGCCTACAACAAGCACCGGGATAAGCCCATC
AGAGAGCAGGCCGAGAATATCATCCACCTGTTTACCCTGACCAATCTGGGAGCCCCTGCCGCCTTCAAGT
ACTTTGACACCACCATCGACCGGAAGAGGTACACCAGCACCAAAGAGGTGCTGGACGCCACCCTGATCCA
CCAGAGCATCACCGGCCTGTACGAGACACGGATCGACCTGTCTCAGCTGGGAGGCGACAGCCCCAAGAAG
AAGAGAAAGGTGGAGGCCAGCGGGCCGGCCGGATCCGGGCGCGCCGACGCGCTGGACGATTTCGATCTCG
ACATGCTGGGTTCTGATGCCCTCGATGACTTTGACCTGGATATGTTGGGAAGCGACGCATTGGATGACTT
TGATCTGGACATGCTCGGCTCCGATGCTCTGGACGATTTCGATCTCGATATGTTATATATCGATTGATTA
ATTAAGAATTCGACCCAGCTTTCTTGTACAAAGTGGTTGATATCCAGCACAGTGGCGGCCGCTCGAGTCT
AGAGGGCCCGCGGTTCGAAGGTAAGCCTATCCCTAACCCTCTCCTCGGTCTCGATTCTACGCGTACCGGT
TAGCAATTGTTTTTTCGATGAGTTTGGACAAACCACAACTAGAATGCAGTGAAAAAAATGCTTTATTTGT
GAAATTTGTGATGCTATTGCTTTATTTGTAACCATTATAAGCTGCAATAAACAAGTTAACAACAACAATT
GCATTCATTTTATGTTTCAGGTTCAGGGGGAGGTGTGGGAGGTTTTTTAAAGCAAGTAAAACCTCTACAA
ATGTGGTACTTAAGAGGGGGAGACCAAAGGGCGAGACGTTAAGGCCTCACGTGACATGTGAGCAAAAGGC
CAGCAAAAGGCCAGGAACCGTAAAAAGGCCGCGTTGCTGGCGTTTTTCCATAGGCTCCGCCCCCCTGACG
AGCATCACAAAAATCGACGCTCAAGTCAGAGGTGGCGAAACCCGACAGGACTATAAAGATACCAGGCGTT
TCCCCCTGGAAGCTCCCTCGTGCGCTCTCCTGTTCCGACCCTGCCGCTTACCGGATACCTGTCCGCCTTT
CTCCCTTCGGGAAGCGTGGCGCTTTCTCATAGCTCACGCTGTAGGTATCTCAGTTCGGTGTAGGTCGTTC
GCTCCAAGCTGGGCTGTGTGCACGAACCCCCCGTTCAGCCCGACCGCTGCGCCTTATCCGGTAACTATCG
TCTTGAGTCCAACCCGGTAAGACACGACTTATCGCCACTGGCAGCAGCCACTGGTAACAGGATTAGCAGA
GCGAGGTATGTAGGCGGTGCTACAGAGTTCTTGAAGTGGTGGCCTAACTACGGCTACACTAGAAGGACAG
TATTTGGTATCTGCGCTCTGCTGAAGCCAGTTACCTTCGGAAAAAGAGTTGGTAGCTCTTGATCCGGCAA
ACAAACCACGCTGGTAGCGGTGGTTTTTTTGTTTGCAAGCAGCAGATTACGCGCAGAAAAAAAGGATCTC
AAGAAGATCCTTTGATCTTTTCTACGGGGTCTGACGCTCAGTGGAACGAAAACTCACGTTAAGGGATTTT
GGTCATGCCGTCTCAGAAGAACTCGTCAAGAAGGCGATAGAAGGCGATGCGCTGCGAATCGGGAGCGGCG
ATACCGTAAAGCACGAGGAAGCGGTCAGCCCATTCGCCGCCAAGCTCTTCAGCAATATCACGGGTAGCCA
ACGCTATGTCCTGATAGCGGTCCGCCACACCCAGCCGGCCACAGTCGATGAATCCAGAAAAGCGGCCATT
TTCCACCATGATATTCGGCAAGCAGGCATCGCCATGGGTCACGACGAGATCCTCGCCGTCGGGCATGCTC
GCCTTGAGCCTGGCGAACAGTTCGGCTGGCGCGAGCCCCTGATGCTCTTCGTCCAGATCATCCTGATCGA
CAAGACCGGCTTCCATCCGAGTACGTGCTCGCTCGATGCGATGTTTCGCTTGGTGGTCGAATGGGCAGGT
AGCCGGATCAAGCGTATGCAGCCGCCGCATTGCATCAGCCATGATGGATACTTTCTCGGCAGGAGCAAGG
TGAGATGACAGGAGATCCTGCCCCGGCACTTCGCCCAATAGCAGCCAGTCCCTTCCCGCTTCAGTGACAA
CGTCGAGCACAGCTGCGCAAGGAACGCCCGTCGTGGCCAGCCACGATAGCCGCGCTGCCTCGTCTTGCAG
TTCATTCAGGGCACCGGACAGGTCGGTCTTGACAAAAAGAACCGGGCGCCCCTGCGCTGACAGCCGGAAC
ACGGCGGCATCAGAGCAGCCGATTGTCTGTTGTGCCCAGTCATAGCCGAATAGCCTCTCCACCCAAGCGG
CCGGAGAACCTGCGTGCAATCCATCTTGTTCAATCATAATATTATTGAAGCATTTATCAGGGTTCGTCTC
GTCCCGGTCTCCTCCCATGCATG
