>Addgene plasmid #48223 | pAC91-pmax-dCas9VP64 | addgene partial sequence | sequence record 71048 | chim-int-F 5'-TCTTACTGACATCCACTTTGCC-3'
TACAAAAAAGCAGGCTCCGAATTCACCGGTGCCACCATGTACCCATACGATGTTCCAGATTACGCTTCGC
CGAAGAAAAAGCGCAAGGTCGAAGCGTCCGACAAGAAGTACAGCATCGGCCTGGCCATCGGCACCAACTC
TGTGGGCTGGGCCGTGATCACCGACGAGTACAAGGTGCCCAGCAAGAAATTCAAGGTGCTGGGCAACACC
GACCGGCACAGCATCAAGAAGAACCTGATCGGAGCCCTGCTGTTCGACAGCGGCGAAACAGCCGAGGCCA
CCCGGCTGAAGAGAACCGCCAGAAGAAGATACACCAGACGGAAGAACCGGATCTGCTATCTGCAAGAGAT
CTTCAGCAACGAGATGGCCAAGGTGGACGACAGCTTCTTCCACAGACTGGAAGAGTCCTTCCTGGTGGAA
GAGGATAAGAAGCACGAGCGGCACCCCATCTTCGGCAACATCGTGGACGAGGTGGCCTACCACGAGAAGT
ACCCCACCATCTACCACCTGAGAAAGAAACTGGTGGACAGCACCGACAAGGCCGACCTGCGGCTGATCTA
TCTGGCCCTGGCCCACATGATCAAGTTCCGGGGCCACTTCCTGATCGAGGGCGACCTGAACCCCGACAAC
AGCGACGTGGACAAGCTGTTCATCCAGCTGGTGCAGACCTACAACCAGCTGTTCGAGGAAAACCCCATCA
ACGCCAGCGGCGTGGACGCCAAGGCCATCCTGTCTGCCAGACTGAGCAAGAGCAGACGGCTGGAAAATCT
GATCGCCCAGCTGCCCGGCGAGAAGAAGAATGGCCTGTTCGGCAACCTGATTGCCCTGAGCCTGGGCCTG
ACCCCCAACTTCAAGAGCAACTTCGACCTGGCCGAGGATGCCAAACTGCAGC
