>Addgene plasmid #48223 | pAC91-pmax-dCas9VP64 | addgene partial sequence | sequence record 71049 | dCas9-R2 5'-GGGTTTCCACCAGCTGTCTC
CAGGCCGCCTCTCTCGGCCTTGGTCAGATTGTCGAACTTTCTCTGGGTAATCAGCTTGGCGTTCAGCAGC
TGCCGCCAGTAGTTCTTCATCTTCTTCACGACCTCTTCGGAGGGCACGTTGTCGCTCTTGCCCCGGTTCT
TGTCGCTTCTGGTCAGCACCTTGTTGTCGATGGAGTCGTCCTTCAGAAAGCTCTGAGGCACGATGGCGTC
CACATCGTAGTCGGACAGCCGGTTGATGTCCAGTTCCTGGTCCACGTACATATCCCGCCCATTCTGCAGG
TAGTACAGGTACAGCTTCTCGTTCTGCAGCTGGGTGTTTTCCACGGGGTGTTCTTTCAGGATCTGGCTGC
CCAGCTCTTTGATGCCCTCTTCGATCCGCTTCATTCTCTCGCGGCTGTTCTTCTGTCCCTTCTGGGTGGT
CTGGTTCTCTCTGGCCATTTCGATCACGATGTTCTCGGGCTTGTGCCGGCCCATCACTTTCACGAGCTCG
TCCACCACCTTCACTGTCTGCAGGATGCCCTTCTTAATGGCGGGGCTGCCGGCCAGATTGGCAATGTGCT
CGTGCAGGCTATCGCCCTGGCCGGACACCTGGGCTTTCTGGATGTCCTCTTTAAAGGTCAGGCTGTCGTC
GTGGATCAGCTGCATGAAGTTTCTGTTGGCGAAGCCGTCGGACTTCAGGAAATCCAGGATTGTCTTGCCG
GACTGCTTGTCCCGGATGCCGTTGATCAGCTTCCGGCTCAGCCTGCCCCAGCCGGTGTATCTCCGCCGCT
TCAGCTGCTTCATCACTTTGTCGTCGAACAGGTGGGCATAGGTTTTCAGCCGTTCCTCGATCATCTCTCT
GTCCTCAAACAGTGTCAGGGTCAGCACGATATCTTCCAGAATGTCCTCGTTTTCCTCATTGTCCAGGAAG
TCCTTGTCCTTGATAATTTTCAGCAGATCGTGGTATGTGCCCAGGGAGGCGTTGAACCGATCTTCCACGC
