>Addgene plasmid #48223 | pAC91-pmax-dCas9VP64 | addgene partial sequence | sequence record 71050 | EBV-rev 5'-GTGGTTTGTCCAAACTCATC-3'
GAGACCGAGGAGAGGGTTAGGGATAGGCTTACCTTCGAACCGCGGGCCCTCTAGACTCGAGCGGCCGCCA
CTGTGCTGGATATCAACCACTTTGTACAAGAAAGCTGGGTCGAATTCTTAATTAATCAATCGATATATAA
CATATCGAGATCGAAATCGTCCAGAGCATCGGAGCCGAGCATGTCCAGATCAAAGTCATCCAATGCGTCG
CTTCCCAACATATCCAGGTCAAAGTCATCGAGGGCATCAGAACCCAGCATGTCGAGATCGAAATCGTCCA
GCGCGTCGGCGCGCCCGGATCCGGCCGGCCCGCTGGCCTCCACCTTTCTCTTCTTCTTGGGGCTGTCGCC
TCCCAGCTGAGACAGGTCGATCCGTGTCTCGTACAGGCCGGTGATGCTCTGGTGGATCAGGGTGGCGTCC
AGCACCTCTTTGGTGCTGGTGTACCTCTTCCGGTCGATGGTGGTGTCAAAGTACTTGAAGGCGGCAGGGG
CTCCCAGATTGGTCAGGGTAAACAGGTGGATGATATTCTCGGCCTGCTCTCTGATGGGCTTATCCCGGTG
CTTGTTGTAGGCGGACAGCACTTTGTCCAGATTAGCGTCGGCCAGGATCACTCTCTTGGAGAACTCGCTG
ATCTGCTCGATGATCTCGTCCAGGTAGTGCTTGTGCTGTTCCACAAACAGCTGTTTCTGCTCATTATCCT
CGGGGGAGCCCTTCAGCTTCTCATAGTGGCTGGCCAGGTACAGGAAGTTCACATATTTGGAGGGCAGGGC
CAGTTCGTTTCCCTTCTGCAGTTCGC
